Addgene plasmid #121800: KA801: pMVP (L3-L2) HA tag + pA; CMV::eGFP-P2A-TETa-pA
Purpose: pMVP L3-L2 entry plasmid, contains HA tag-polyA + CMV-eGFP-P2A-TETa-polyA for 3- or 4-component MultiSite Gateway Pro assembly. Adds C-term HA tag to gene plus downstream CMV-driven GFP-P2A-TETa
Depositing lab: Christopher Newgard. Depositing organization: Duke University. Publication: Creation of versatile cloning platforms for transgene expression and dCas9-based epigenome editing. Haldeman JM, Conway AE, Arlotto ME, Slentz DH, Muoio DM, Becker TC, Newgard CB. Nucleic Acids Res. 2018 Dec 27. pii: 5264291. doi: 10.1093/nar/gky1286. PubMed 30590691.
Backbone
  Vector backbone: pDONR221 P3-P2
  Backbone manufacturer: Invitrogen
  Backbone size w/o insert (bp): 2555
  Vector type: Synthetic Biology ; pMVP Gateway Entry Plasmid
  Selectable markers: eGFP
Growth in bacteria
  Bacterial resistance: Kanamycin, 50 μg/mL
  Growth temperature: 37°C
  Growth strain: DH5alpha
  Copy number: High Copy
Gene/Insert
  Gene/Insert name: HA epitope tag-polyA + CMV::eGFP-P2A-TETa-polyA
  Species: Synthetic
  Insert size (bp): 2936
  Cloning method: Gateway Cloning
  Sequencing primers: 5′ M13F; 3′ M13R
Terms and licenses: Academic/Nonprofit Terms; Industry Terms: Not Available to Industry
Depositor comments: TETa sequence derived from Tet-On Advanced system (Clontech)
How to cite: KA801: pMVP (L3-L2) HA tag + pA; CMV::eGFP-P2A-TETa-pA was a gift from Christopher Newgard (Addgene plasmid # 121800 ; http://n2t.net/addgene:121800 ; RRID:Addgene_121800)
