[The description below was written by a language model from this plasmid's Addgene catalogue record and the feature table of its GenBank file.]
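Description:
KA801: pMVP (L3-L2) HA tag + pA; CMV::eGFP-P2A-TETa-pA is a 5,491 bp Gateway entry plasmid from the pMVP modular cloning platform, built in the Invitrogen pDONR221 P3-P2 backbone. It is maintained in E. coli at high copy through a ColE1/pUC-type origin and selected with kanamycin via the aph(3')-Ia gene. The rrnB T1 and T2 terminators sit upstream of the cloning region to insulate it from read-through transcription. M13 forward and reverse sites, plus a T7 promoter site, flank the insert for sequencing.

The payload of about 2.9 kb lies between attL3 and attL2 sites, so it occupies the final, 3′ position in a 3- or 4-component MultiSite Gateway Pro LR assembly. Immediately after attL3 comes an HA epitope tag followed by an SV40 polyadenylation signal. When the plasmid is recombined downstream of an entry clone carrying a gene of interest, this module appends a C-terminal HA tag and terminates that transcript. The module has no promoter or gene of its own; those are supplied by the other entry plasmids in the assembly.

A second, self-contained expression unit follows. It consists of the CMV enhancer and promoter driving EGFP, a P2A ribosome-skipping peptide, the reverse tetracycline transactivator rtTA-Advanced ("TETa", derived from the Tet-On Advanced system), and a second SV40 poly(A) signal. EGFP and rtTA are therefore made as separate proteins from one transcript. EGFP fluorescence marks cells carrying the construct, and rtTA activates Tet-responsive promoters only when doxycycline or tetracycline is present. The module thus suits assembled vectors in which an HA-tagged transgene is placed under a Tet-responsive promoter, giving inducible expression from a single construct, although the record does not specify the partner elements or the destination vector.
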