LOCUS       Exported 5491 bp ds-DNA circular SYN 13-MAY-2021
DEFINITION  pMVP L3-L2 entry plasmid, contains HA tag-polyA +
            CMV-eGFP-P2A-TETa-polyA for 3- or 4-component MultiSite Gateway Pro
            assembly. Adds C-term HA tag to gene plus downstream CMV-driven
            GFP-P2A-TETa.
ACCESSION   .
VERSION     .
KEYWORDS    KA801: pMVP (L3-L2) HA tag + pA; CMV::eGFP-P2A-TETa-pA
SOURCE      synthetic DNA construct
  ORGANISM  synthetic DNA construct
REFERENCE   1 (bases 1 to 5491)
  AUTHORS   Haldeman JM, Conway AE, Arlotto ME, Slentz DH, Muoio DM, Becker TC,
            Newgard CB
  TITLE     Creation of versatile cloning platforms for transgene expression and
            dCas9-based epigenome editing.
  JOURNAL   Nucleic Acids Res. 2018 Dec 27. pii: 5264291. doi:
            10.1093/nar/gky1286.
  PUBMED    30590691
REFERENCE   2 (bases 1 to 5491)
  AUTHORS   .
  TITLE     Direct Submission
  JOURNAL   Exported May 13, 2021 from SnapGene Server 1.1.58
            http://www.snapgene.com
FEATURES             Location/Qualifiers
     source          1..5491
                     /organism="synthetic DNA construct"
                     /mol_type="other DNA"
     primer_bind     92..109
                     /label=L4440
                     /note="L4440 vector, forward primer"
     terminator      268..295
                     /label=rrnB T2 terminator
                     /note="transcription terminator T2 from the E. coli rrnB
                     gene"
     terminator      387..473
                     /gene="Escherichia coli rrnB"
                     /label=rrnB T1 terminator
                     /note="transcription terminator T1 from the E. coli rrnB
                     gene"
     primer_bind     522..544
                     /label=M13/pUC Forward
                     /note="In lacZ gene"
     primer_bind     536..553
                     /label=M13 Forward
                     /note="In lacZ gene. Also called M13-F20 or M13 (-21)
                     Forward"
     primer_bind     537..553
                     /label=M13 fwd
                     /note="common sequencing primer, one of multiple similar
                     variants"
     protein_bind    570..665
                     /gene="mutant version of attL"
                     /label=attL3
                     /bound_moiety="LR Clonase(TM)"
                     /note="recombination site for the Gateway(R) LR reaction"
     CDS             686..712
                     /codon_start=1
                     /product="HA (human influenza hemagglutinin) epitope tag"
                     /label=HA
                     /translation="YPYDVPDYA"
     polyA_signal    845..926
                     /label=SV40 poly(A) signal
                     /note="SV40 polyadenylation signal"
     enhancer        990..1293
                     /label=CMV enhancer
                     /note="human cytomegalovirus immediate early enhancer"
     promoter        1294..1497
                     /label=CMV promoter
                     /note="human cytomegalovirus (CMV) immediate early
                     promoter"
     primer_bind     1448..1468
                     /label=CMV-F
                     /note="Human CMV immediate early promoter, forward primer"
     CDS             1563..2279
                     /codon_start=1
                     /product="enhanced GFP"
                     /label=EGFP
                     /translation="MVSKGEELFTGVVPILVELDGDVNGHKFSVSGEGEGDATYGKLTL
                     KFICTTGKLPVPWPTLVTTLTYGVQCFSRYPDHMKQHDFFKSAMPEGYVQERTIFFKDD
                     GNYKTRAEVKFEGDTLVNRIELKGIDFKEDGNILGHKLEYNYNSHNVYIMADKQKNGIK
                     VNFKIRHNIEDGSVQLADHYQQNTPIGDGPVLLPDNHYLSTQSALSKDPNEKRDHMVLL
                     EFVTAAGITLGMDELYK"
     CDS             1563..2279
                     /codon_start=1
                     /product="the original enhanced GFP (Yang et al., 1996)"
                     /label=EGFP
                     /note="mammalian codon-optimized"
                     /translation="MVSKGEELFTGVVPILVELDGDVNGHKFSVSGEGEGDATYGKLTL
                     KFICTTGKLPVPWPTLVTTLTYGVQCFSRYPDHMKQHDFFKSAMPEGYVQERTIFFKDD
                     GNYKTRAEVKFEGDTLVNRIELKGIDFKEDGNILGHKLEYNYNSHNVYIMADKQKNGIK
                     VNFKIRHNIEDGSVQLADHYQQNTPIGDGPVLLPDNHYLSTQSALSKDPNEKRDHMVLL
                     EFVTAAGITLGMDELYK"
     primer_bind     complement(1608..1629)
                     /label=EGFP-N
                     /note="EGFP, reverse primer"
     primer_bind     complement(1869..1888)
                     /label=EXFP-R
                     /note="For distinguishing EGFP variants, reverse primer"
     primer_bind     2216..2237
                     /label=EGFP-C
                     /note="EGFP, forward primer"
     CDS             2295..2351
                     /codon_start=1
                     /product="2A peptide from porcine teschovirus-1
                     polyprotein"
                     /label=P2A
                     /note="Eukaryotic ribosomes fail to insert a peptide bond
                     between the Gly and Pro residues, yielding separate
                     polypeptides."
                     /translation="ATNFSLLKQAGDVEENPGP"
     CDS             2361..3107
                     /codon_start=1
                     /product="improved tetracycline-controlled transactivator"
                     /label=rtTA-Advanced
                     /note="In the Tet-On(R) system, rtTA-Advanced binds to the
                     Tet-responsive element and stimulates transcription only in
                     the presence of tetracycline or doxycycline."
                     /translation="MSRLDKSKVINGALELLNGVGIEGLTTRKLAQKLGVEQPTLYWHV
                     KNKRALLDALPIEMLDRHHTHFCPLEGESWQDFLRNNAKSFRCALLSHRDGAKVHLGTR
                     PTEKQYETLENQLAFLCQQGFSLENALYALSAVGHFTLGCVLEEQEHQVAKEERETPTT
                     DSMPPLLRQAIELFDRQGAEPAFLFGLELIICGLEKQLKCESGGPADALDDFDLDMLPA
                     DALDDFDLDMLPADALDDFDLDMLPG"
     polyA_signal    3130..3251
                     /label=SV40 poly(A) signal
                     /note="SV40 polyadenylation signal"
     primer_bind     complement(3141..3160)
                     /label=EBV-rev
                     /note="SV40 polyA terminator, reverse primer"
     protein_bind    complement(3603..3702)
                     /gene="mutant version of attL"
                     /label=attL2
                     /bound_moiety="LR Clonase(TM)"
                     /note="recombination site for the Gateway(R) LR reaction"
     primer_bind     complement(3732..3751)
                     /label=T7
                     /note="T7 promoter, forward primer"
     promoter        complement(3733..3751)
                     /label=T7 promoter
                     /note="promoter for bacteriophage T7 RNA polymerase"
     primer_bind     complement(3756..3772)
                     /label=M13 rev
                     /note="common sequencing primer, one of multiple similar
                     variants"
     primer_bind     complement(3756..3772)
                     /label=M13 Reverse
                     /note="In lacZ gene. Also called M13-rev"
     primer_bind     complement(3874..3893)
                     /label=pENTR-R
                     /note="pENTR vectors, reverse primer"
     CDS             3885..4694
                     /codon_start=1
                     /gene="aph(3')-Ia"
                     /product="aminoglycoside phosphotransferase"
                     /label=KanR
                     /note="confers resistance to kanamycin in bacteria or G418
                     (Geneticin(R)) in eukaryotes"
                     /translation="MSHIQRETSRPRLNSNMDADLYGYKWARDNVGQSGATIYRLYGKP
                     DAPELFLKHGKGSVANDVTDEMVRLNWLTEFMPLPTIKHFIRTPDDAWLLTTAIPGKTA
                     FQVLEEYPDSGENIVDALAVFLRRLHSIPVCNCPFNSDRVFRLAQAQSRMNNGLVDASD
                     FDDERNGWPVEQVWKEMHKLLPFSPDSVVTHGDFSLDNLIFDEGKLIGCIDVGRVGIAD
                     RYQDLAILWNCLGEFSPSLQKRLFQKYGIDNPDMNKLQFHLMLDEFF"
     primer_bind     complement(3952..3971)
                     /label=Kan-R
                     /note="Kanamycin resistance gene, reverse primer"
     rep_origin      4841..5429
                     /direction=RIGHT
                     /label=ori
                     /note="high-copy-number ColE1/pMB1/pBR322/pUC origin of
                     replication"
     primer_bind     5330..5349
                     /label=pBR322ori-F
                     /note="pBR322 origin, forward primer"
ORIGIN
        1 ctttcctgcg ttatcccctg attctgtgga taaccgtatt accgcctttg agtgagctga
       61 taccgctcgc cgcagccgaa cgaccgagcg cagcgagtca gtgagcgagg aagcggaaga
      121 gcgcccaata cgcaaaccgc ctctccccgc gcgttggccg attcattaat gcagctggca
      181 cgacaggttt cccgactgga aagcgggcag tgagcgcaac gcaattaata cgcgtaccgc
      241 tagccaggaa gagtttgtag aaacgcaaaa aggccatccg tcaggatggc cttctgctta
      301 gtttgatgcc tggcagttta tggcgggcgt cctgcccgcc accctccggg ccgttgcttc
      361 acaacgttca aatccgctcc cggcggattt gtcctactca ggagagcgtt caccgacaaa
      421 caacagataa aacgaaaggc ccagtcttcc gactgagcct ttcgttttat ttgatgcctg
      481 gcagttccct actctcgcgt taacgctagc atggatgttt tcccagtcac gacgttgtaa
      541 aacgacggcc agtcttaagc tcgggcccca aataatgatt ttattttgac tgatagtgac
      601 ctgttcgttg caacaaattg atgagcaatg cttttttata atgccaactt tgtataataa
      661 agttgagatc aacaaagctg gatcctaccc atacgatgtg ccagattacg cttgatttaa
      721 atagataact gactagagga tcataatcag ccataccaca tttgtagagg ttttacttgc
      781 tttaaaaaac ctcccacacc tccccctgaa cctgaaacat aaaatgaatg caattgttgt
      841 tgttaacttg tttattgcag cttataatgg ttacaaataa agcaatagca tcacaaattt
      901 cacaaataaa gcattttttt cactgcctcg agtctagaat agtaatcaat tacggggtca
      961 ttagttcata gcccatatat ggagttccgc gttacataac ttacggtaaa tggcccgcct
     1021 ggctgaccgc ccaacgaccc ccgcccattg acgtcaataa tgacgtatgt tcccatagta
     1081 acgccaatag ggactttcca ttgacgtcaa tgggtggagt atttacggta aactgcccac
     1141 ttggcagtac atcaagtgta tcatatgcca agtacgcccc ctattgacgt caatgacggt
     1201 aaatggcccg cctggcatta tgcccagtac atgaccttat gggactttcc tacttggcag
     1261 tacatctacg tattagtcat cgctattacc atggtgatgc ggttttggca gtacatcaat
     1321 gggcgtggat agcggtttga ctcacgggga tttccaagtc tccaccccat tgacgtcaat
     1381 gggagtttgt tttggcacca aaatcaacgg gactttccaa aatgtcgtaa caactccgcc
     1441 ccattgacgc aaatgggcgg taggcgtgta cggtgggagg tctatataag cagagctggt
     1501 ttagtgaacc gtcagatccg ctagcgctac cggactcaga tctcgaattc gactggcgcg
     1561 ccatggtgag caagggcgag gagctgttca ccggggtggt gcccatcctg gtcgagctgg
     1621 acggcgacgt aaacggccac aagttcagcg tgtccggcga gggcgagggc gatgccacct
     1681 acggcaagct gaccctgaag ttcatctgca ccaccggcaa gctgcccgtg ccctggccca
     1741 ccctcgtgac caccctgacc tacggcgtgc agtgcttcag ccgctacccc gaccacatga
     1801 agcagcacga cttcttcaag tccgccatgc ccgaaggcta cgtccaggag cgcaccatct
     1861 tcttcaagga cgacggcaac tacaagaccc gcgccgaggt gaagttcgag ggcgacaccc
     1921 tggtgaaccg catcgagctg aagggcatcg acttcaagga ggacggcaac atcctggggc
     1981 acaagctgga gtacaactac aacagccaca acgtctatat catggccgac aagcagaaga
     2041 acggcatcaa ggtgaacttc aagatccgcc acaacatcga ggacggcagc gtgcagctcg
     2101 ccgaccacta ccagcagaac acccccatcg gcgacggccc cgtgctgctg cccgacaacc
     2161 actacctgag cacccagtcc gccctgagca aagaccccaa cgagaagcgc gatcacatgg
     2221 tcctgctgga gttcgtgacc gccgccggga tcactctcgg catggacgag ctgtacaagc
     2281 gcgccggatc aggagctact aatttctctc tgttaaagca ggcaggagat gtggaggaga
     2341 atccaggtcc tcaattcacc atgtccagac tggacaagag caaagtcata aacggcgctc
     2401 tggaattact caatggagtc ggtatcgaag gcctgacgac aaggaaactc gctcaaaagc
     2461 tgggagttga gcagcctacc ctgtactggc acgtgaagaa caagcgggcc ctgctcgatg
     2521 ccctgccaat cgagatgctg gacaggcatc atacccactt ctgccccctg gaaggcgagt
     2581 catggcaaga ctttctgcgg aacaacgcca agtcattccg ctgtgctctc ctctcacatc
     2641 gcgacggggc taaagtgcat ctcggcaccc gcccaacaga gaaacagtac gaaaccctgg
     2701 aaaatcagct cgcgttcctg tgtcagcaag gcttctccct ggagaacgca ctgtacgctc
     2761 tgtccgccgt gggccacttt acactgggct gcgtattgga ggaacaggag catcaagtag
     2821 caaaagagga aagagagaca cctaccaccg attctatgcc cccacttctg agacaagcaa
     2881 ttgagctgtt cgaccggcag ggagccgaac ctgccttcct tttcggcctg gaactaatca
     2941 tatgtggcct ggagaaacag ctaaagtgcg aaagcggcgg gccggccgac gcccttgacg
     3001 attttgactt agacatgctc ccagccgatg cccttgacga ctttgacctt gatatgctgc
     3061 ctgctgacgc tcttgacgat tttgaccttg acatgctccc cgggtaacta agtaagaatc
     3121 cagacatgat aagatacatt gatgagtttg gacaaaccac aactagaatg cagtgaaaaa
     3181 aatgctttat ttgtgaaatt tgtgatgcta ttgctttatt tgtaaccatt ataagctgca
     3241 ataaacaagt taacaacaac aattgcattc attttatgtt tcaggttcag ggggaggtgt
     3301 gggaggtttt ttaaagcaag taaaacctct acaaatgtgg tatggctgat tatgatcctg
     3361 caagcctcgt cgtcctggcc ggaccacgct atctgtgcaa ggtccccggc cccggacgcg
     3421 cgctccatga gcagagcgcc cgccgccgag gcgaagactc gggcggcgcc ctgcccgtcc
     3481 caccaggtca acaggcggta accggcctct tcatcgggaa tgcgcgcgac cttcagcatc
     3541 gccggcatgt ccccctggcg gacgggaagt atccagctcg accaggcttg tcgactcgaa
     3601 gaacccagct ttcttgtaca aagttggcat tataagaaag cattgcttat caatttgttg
     3661 caacgaacag gtcactatca gtcaaaataa aatcattatt tgccatccag ctgcagggcg
     3721 gccgcgatat cccctatagt gagtcgtatt acatggtcat agctgtttcc tggcagctct
     3781 ggcccgtgtc tcaaaatctc tgatgttaca ttgcacaaga taaaaatata tcatcatgaa
     3841 caataaaact gtctgcttac ataaacagta atacaagggg tgttatgagc catattcaac
     3901 gggaaacgtc gaggccgcga ttaaattcca acatggatgc tgatttatat gggtataaat
     3961 gggctcgcga taatgtcggg caatcaggtg cgacaatcta tcgcttgtat gggaagcccg
     4021 atgcgccaga gttgtttctg aaacatggca aaggtagcgt tgccaatgat gttacagatg
     4081 agatggtcag actaaactgg ctgacggaat ttatgcctct tccgaccatc aagcatttta
     4141 tccgtactcc tgatgatgca tggttactca ccactgcgat ccccggaaaa acagcattcc
     4201 aggtattaga agaatatcct gattcaggtg aaaatattgt tgatgcgctg gcagtgttcc
     4261 tgcgccggtt gcattcgatt cctgtttgta attgtccttt taacagcgat cgcgtatttc
     4321 gtctcgctca ggcgcaatca cgaatgaata acggtttggt tgatgcgagt gattttgatg
     4381 acgagcgtaa tggctggcct gttgaacaag tctggaaaga aatgcataaa cttttgccat
     4441 tctcaccgga ttcagtcgtc actcatggtg atttctcact tgataacctt atttttgacg
     4501 aggggaaatt aataggttgt attgatgttg gacgagtcgg aatcgcagac cgataccagg
     4561 atcttgccat cctatggaac tgcctcggtg agttttctcc ttcattacag aaacggcttt
     4621 ttcaaaaata tggtattgat aatcctgata tgaataaatt gcagtttcat ttgatgctcg
     4681 atgagttttt ctaatcagaa ttggttaatt ggttgtaaca ctggcagagc attacgctga
     4741 cttgacggga cggcgcaagc tcatgaccaa aatcccttaa cgtgagttac gcgtcgttcc
     4801 actgagcgtc agaccccgta gaaaagatca aaggatcttc ttgagatcct ttttttctgc
     4861 gcgtaatctg ctgcttgcaa acaaaaaaac caccgctacc agcggtggtt tgtttgccgg
     4921 atcaagagct accaactctt tttccgaagg taactggctt cagcagagcg cagataccaa
     4981 atactgttct tctagtgtag ccgtagttag gccaccactt caagaactct gtagcaccgc
     5041 ctacatacct cgctctgcta atcctgttac cagtggctgc tgccagtggc gataagtcgt
     5101 gtcttaccgg gttggactca agacgatagt taccggataa ggcgcagcgg tcgggctgaa
     5161 cggggggttc gtgcacacag cccagcttgg agcgaacgac ctacaccgaa ctgagatacc
     5221 tacagcgtga gctatgagaa agcgccacgc ttcccgaagg gagaaaggcg gacaggtatc
     5281 cggtaagcgg cagggtcgga acaggagagc gcacgaggga gcttccaggg ggaaacgcct
     5341 ggtatcttta tagtcctgtc gggtttcgcc acctctgact tgagcgtcga tttttgtgat
     5401 gctcgtcagg ggggcggagc ctatggaaaa acgccagcaa cgcggccttt ttacggttcc
     5461 tggccttttg ctggcctttt gctcacatgt t
//
